>Addgene plasmid #12081 | 5mARF17 pGreenII0129 | depositor partial sequence | sequence record 7224 | Author sequence
GAATTCTTAAATCTTTTTGCTGTGTTCTTATAAAGAAACATCATCTATTAAAGTTGTCTTCGTTTGGATT
TGGTTTTGACGACTTTGGGAAATATTTATGTTTAAGAAGGTTTCATTGGTCATTGACTTTTATATATTAT
ATCGTAACCATGATGTGATAGTGGGCCTTAGATCAACAAACATGCGAAAAACAGAAGCAGAGGCCCGTTT
CAACGGAGCATAATAAATTGCATTCTCTGTCTTTTGTTTTTAGGTTTTTTTTTTAACTGATAGATGTGCC
GTCGAAAATAATATTGATATTTAAAAATTCACAACAAACATTCTTAACTGACCCACCCATCTATCTGCTA
TTCCCACGCGCCAAGGAAAATAATAATAATAGCGAAATTGATTTTTACATTTATTTATTGATAGATAATT
TGTGTATTGTTAAGATTAACAGATTTTAAGGGATTAAAGTGGAAAAGGTAAACCGAAGACAACTTGCCAT
TTACTGATTTACAACAATCCAAATTTAAAAACAAATGGTCCCAGTTTTTAGGGTTGTCACTTAAATTTAT
CGAAATATTTACACTTTAATTGGGTAAAACATAATGGACAGAAAAACAAATATTGTGACAAACAAAAAAA
CATGTTTTCACCAAGAAAAACAAAAACAAAAAAGATGTAAAGCTTTTCTTACATCTGTACAAAATAAAAG
CAGACGAAATTGTACTTTATTTTCCTTATTAAATTGTCGGTATGTTTTATATGTTGTGAAAAGTAGAATG
GATAACCAAATAAAAATTACTGACATCTTAATAAAGTTGGTTCAACCGGTTTAAAATGTATTTTTTTAGT
GTTAACAACTTAAAGCTTTTTTCGATTATCGAATTGCAACAAACAAATATATTAACAGAAAAAAGGAATC
ATGTATCTATTTCAATATCCTGTTTTTTTTCTTCCATTTGGATATTTAGATCTTTTTCTGAATTTATCTT
GTTCTTAAATTAAAACAGAAAAAAAGATTAAAAGTAAGACAGCTTGCTAATGGCAACCGCAACAAACAAG
ATAATTTTGAAACGGATCCACTTGGATTTTCTTTGATTTTGTAGAAAAATTGACAAATTGCTTTTGTATA
AAAACAAAAAATGTACCGTAAAAACACACACATAAAAAATAAAAAGTGATAATGACAAACAAATAAAGTG
GTATTTTTCTTTTATCTACTAATGTGATTATAAAAAAATCGACATTGAAAATTTCAACACATCTTTTTCG
CCAAAACCTGAAAATGGTCTTATTATAACATAAATTAGTTTTTTTGTCTTTCTATTATATATTCAATAAC
TCATCCCAACTTGAACAAACCTATTTCAAATTTTTTTGTCTTGAATAATGATAAGTTCCGTAGTGTTCTT
TTCTGTTGTGACAAAAAATACTAGCTAACGAGGGATAAGCACAAAAACATGATTAATGTTTCTCTAATCA
TTCTAAAAATCTACAGGAATATTCCCTTTTCAGTTTTTTCTTTCTTAAATGCATTTCTTAGTTCTTCATA
ATTCAGTGAGTTTTAATAACAATAATAAAAAAAAGAGCATCATTAATTGAACCTAAAAATAATGAGAAGA
AAAACCAAAAAGATAGAGAGTAAGATGCACGCGCTAAAGATCGAACGGTTAATAGAATCAGGTTAGTGAA
GAGAGATATTAAAAGTTTGTTGTCGTGTGGCAAAAACTATAATTTCCTTCTCACAAACAAAAAAAATAAA
ATCAAACACAAAATCCCGTAGCATCGTAACAGTAATTCGCTATTATCTCCTCACCCTCCGCTTTCGCTTC
CCTTCTCTGCCCGTTTCAATTCCTTCTAAGACATCACGGTCTCTCTCTATAAAAACAGTACCTACCTCTT
CTTCTTCTTCTTCATTCGCTGACTTCGTTTACACTGAAAACAAATACCTATGTCACCGCCGTCGGCAACC
GCCGGTGACATCAACCACCGTGAAGTAGACCCGACGATCTGGCGCGCTTGTGCTGGAGCCTCCGTCCAGA
TCCCTGTCCTTCACTCTAGGGTTTACTACTTTCCACAAGGTCACGTTGAGCACTGTTGCCCTCTCCTCTC
TACTCTTCCTTCCTCCACCTCGCCGGTTCCATGTATCATCACTTCAATTCAGTTGCTCGCCGATCCGGTC
ACCGACGAGGTCTTTGCTCACCTTATTCTTCAACCGATGACGCAGCAGCAGTTTACTCCGACTAATTATT
CACGATTCGGCAGATTCGATGGCGATGTTGATGATAACAACAAGGTGACTACCTTCGCCAAAATTCTCAC
GCCTTCTGATGCTAACAATGGAGGTGGCTTCTCCGTTCCTCGTTTCTGTGCTGATTCCGTCTTCCCTCTG
CTTAATTTTCAAATCGATCCACCGGTTCAGAAGCTCTACGTCACTGATATCCATGGAGCTGTTTGGGATT
TCAGGCATATCTATCGCGGTACACCGAGGCGTCACTTGCTAACAACGGGATGGAGTAAGTTCGTCAATAG
CAAGAAGCTCATCGCTGGAGATTCGGTGGTGTTTATGAGAAAATCTGCAGATGAGATGTTCATCGGCGTT
AGGAGAACTCCGATCTCAAGCAGCGACGGAGGAAGTAGCTATTACGGAGGAGATGAGTATAACGGTTACT
ACAGTCAGAGTAGCGTTGCCAAGGAAGATGATGGGAGTCCGAAGAAGACGTTTAGGAGATCTGGGAATGG
TAAGTTGACTGCTGAGGCTGTGACGGATGCGATCAATAGAGCGTCTCAGGGATTACCATTTGAGGTGGTG
TTTTATCCGGCTGCTGGATGGTCTGAGTTTGTTGTGAGAGCTGAAGATGTTGAGTCTTCAATGTCTATGT
ATTGGACTCCTGGGACTCGAGTCAAGATGGCTATGGAGACTGAAGATTCTTCTCGGATCACATGGTTTCA
AGGCATCGTTTCCTCTACTTATCAGGAGACCGGTCCATGGCGTGGATCTCCATGGAAGCAGCTTCAGGTA
TATGATGTTTTTGAAATGGTCTTTGCTCTTCTTATCTCTATAATGTTGCGTTAATGGAACAATTCAGAAT
CGATCTTGTATCTGTTGTGTGCAAGCCTTTCATGAGTAGTTTAAGTCTCATCCTGGTTATTCAAATGTCA
ATTGGGTTTTGAATGTTGTTTTGATTGCTGTGTTGTTGTTTTGAAGGTAAATATTGGAAACAGGATAAGT
TAATTCATACGAAAATGAATGTTCTCTCTCAGATTCATCTTCTATAAGATGGAATTGAAACTGGAAGATT
TGGCTTAGTATTGTTTGTGTTGAGCGTCCGTGATGTAGAGTTGCTTTTCATTATCCTTCTTTGGCCACGC
ATTGTACATTGTGTTTGTTAAACTAGAGTTCCTCTGATTAGTCTTATGAGATACTCCTTTTTTGCCAATA
TATTCTACTTCCTCTGATTAGTTCCTTTGTTTTTAACTTGCGTAGATCACATGGGATGAACCTGAGATTC
TGCAAAACGTGAAGAGGGTGAATCCATGGCAAGTGGAAATTGCTGCACATGCAACTCAACTGCATACCCC
TTTCCCTCCAGCAAAGAGGTTGAAGTATCCACAACCCGGAGGAGGGTTCTTGAGTGGAGATGATGGAGAA
ATCCTTTATCCTCAAAGTGGACTGTCTAGTGCAGCAGCACCTGATCCAAGTCCTTCTATGTTCTCGTATT
CTACATTTCCTGCTGGAATGCAAGGTGCACGGCAATATGATTTTGGGTCTTTCAATCCAACCGGATTCAT
TGGAGGAAATCCTCCCCAGCTATTCACCAATAACTTCTTAAGTCCGCTTCCTGATTTGGGAAAAGTGTCG
ACTGAGATGATGAACTTTGGCAGTCCGCCATCAGATAACTTATCGCCTAATAGCAACACCACTAATCTGT
CCTCTGGAAATGACCTGGTTGGAAACCGAGGCCCCCTTTCAAAGAAAGTTAACTCGATTCAGTTGTTTGG
CAAGATCATTACCGTGGAGGAGCATTCTGAGAGCGGTCCTGCAGAGTCTGGCTTGTGTGAAGAGGATGGC
AGCAAAGAGTCCAGCGACAATGAGACACAGTTGTCCTTATCACATGCTCCTCCAAGCGTGCCTAAACATT
CCAACAGCAACGCAGGTTCTAGCTCCCAAGGTATATTCCGATCTCTCTCAAGTACAATAATCAATTGAAT
CAGTTGCTATAAGCTTTTATTACTGTTTTGCACAAGGCAATTTCTCTTCCTTTCCCATGAACTATATTAT
GTAGAGTAGGAAACACAATCATGATTTCTGATATGACTTGACTGATGATGATACTTGTGAAAACTATCTA
TATATCTCTTCAGTAATCAGTCGCCTTGAGGTAATTGGAATTTGGAACTTGAACATTACTTGGATTTTAA
CTTTTCAATAGCATAAGCTTTCCTGTTTCATCATATATGTTTCACTATACTTGGTATGCTTTTATTACTG
CTGATATTTACTATTCCTGCTATTTTTTTTGGGTCTCGTTAACGGTAATAAGGACACAGAATTGGCTCTT
TTATCCATCTGAACTAGACATTACTGTACAAGTAGATGAAGAATTATGTGGTTCCATTACAAATTTGATT
TGCAGAAAGCTTGAAGCTGCTGCTTATAGACGATTATAATGTTGGAAGATCCTGAAGCTTGGAATGATTT
GTACTTTTCTTCTGTTTGTGTGTGTTTTGACAGGTTAAAAAGTGAAAGAAGTGGTGGATCTTTGCTGGAA
TCTCCAAGTCCTAAGTAGTAGTAGTAGTACTATTATATATAATTCTGTTGTTTCTGCAATTGACTTTTCT
CTGGCTTTTCTTTGCCACGTGACGATTCCGTTTTTTACTTTCTTTCTTTTTTTTTTATCAATTTCTCAGA
CACATTTGATGAACATCTCGCTCTCATCTAATCGTTAACTATTTTTATTGGGGTAAATGTCTGGATTTGT
CTTACCTAAACATGTTTTAAGACTGATGTTTATGCAGAGTGAAAACAGCAAATAATTTAATGCTTTATTC
AATCCCTATGCAATGGATCTAACTTAACGGCGCCAACCAGAGAGTTTTACTAACTGTTTTTTGCTTTTAG
TTAATATTCCTAATAAATAAAAAGACTGCCAATAATAAAATCGGACCATTTTTATTCTCCTAATAAATAA
AAGAAGCTCAAGGGAGGTCCCTCCTACACTTTTCTGACTCCTTTATGTTCTGTTCTCTGTGATTCATTAA
CGGATCAGCTATAGCATTTCCAATTTGTCAGTAAGTTAGGGTTGGTTTGATTAGCTAATAGCTACCAATG
AGACAAAATATATTAGGTTGGTTTGATTAGCAATTAAGACGACGACTTGAATTATGCATAAAAAGACATT
TGAGATTTGAAGATCTCATTAAACAATTGGAGGAGACTTGGCTCCATGTCTCTCACTGTTTTGCACGGTA
ATAGGAGTACTACATTATATAAATTTGGTAAAACTAGATCAACATCAGATTGTTTCAATGTTTATGTGTA
CTTGGGAAGAGTGGCCCTGCAGGTCTTAATTTAAGTTTCCTCAAGTGGTAATAGTATGAAAAAATATAAA
CGTATATGTTCTTGGACAATTAGCTGTAAGTTACAGCCTGTAACGCAAACTTGAGAGTGTAAATAAGGAC
AACAACAACAAAAGTAAATAAGAAAATTTCAGAAATATGGTTATGTGTTGAGGAGACACAAATCATTCCT
GGTTCTGACTTCAATCATACTCTCTGCATAAAAGAAGTAGTAGTAGTAGTACATAAGGACAAAAAACTAT
TAAATGTAATTATTTGATCTACAAAATGTTATTTCAACTTGAGCAAAAAAATGTAAAATGTTAATTTCAA
AATAAAAATAAAAAGAAGCAAGTGGGTGAAGTTTCTGCATGGTAAAAAGTGTGAAAGAAGAACATGAGAA
GAGGAGTGGTGTCCTCTGCGGAAGAGGCAAAGCCTGACTCAAGTTTTCTAGTAAAAAACACTTTCCACAT
AGCATTTTTTTTTTTTTTTTTTTATTATTATCATACTTTTGGTTTCCTGTTAATTGATATTTGATGATGC
TGTCCTCTCTCTATCTCCCGACTCCCATATCCTTATAATTTGATGTGGATTGGACAAAACAAATGAATGA
AAACGCATCAAACAGAGCAAATAATACTAAATAAACAAGATAAATATTGGAGAGAAAGAAAAAAACAAGA
AAATTGCTAATAATATTTTGAGAAATAAAATCAAACAAAAAAAAAAACTCATCATAAAAAAAGTAGAGCA
CGAGATGCTTTCTCACTCTCTCTGTGGATCACTCTGTCTTGCATCTAAGTCAAATCAAGTCCAATCCTCA
GGTTTTTAATCATTTGCTTCTTTTTTTTTGTCTTGACCAAATTCATTTTATTACCTCCCCTGCAACTCTT
TTCCGTATAGAAAAGACAACTGTCACAAGCTACTCTCTTTCGCAGTCAATTTTTATTCAAAAAGCAACCC
ACAACGGCCAAAAAAGTGTAATAGAAGATTCAAATGGAATACTTTTACTTAGAAACCTTTTTAACTTTCA
CATTTTAACTTCTACAAACAGTACTAGT
