>Addgene plasmid #12081 | 5mARF17 pGreenII0129 | addgene partial sequence | sequence record 101874 | M13-F20 5'-TGTAAAACGACGGCCAGT-3'
ATTGGGTACCGGGCCCCCCCTCGAGGTCGACGGTATCGATAAGCTTGATATCGAATTCTTAAATCTTTTT
GCTGTGTTCTTATAAAGAAACATCATCTATTAAAGTTGTCTTCGTTTGGATTTGGTTTTGACGACTTTGG
GAAATATTTATGTTTAAGAAGGTTTCATTGGTCATTGACTTTTATATATTATATCGTAACCATGATGTGA
TAGTGGGCCTTAGATCAACAAACATGCGAAAAACAGAAGCAGAGGCCCGTTTCAACGGAGCATAATAAAT
TGCATTCTCTGTCTTTTGTTTTTAGGTTTTTTTTTTAACTGATAGATGTGCCGTCGAAAATAATATTGAT
ATTTAAAAATTCACAACAAACATTCTTAACTGACCCACCCATCTATCTGCTATTCCCACGCGCCAAGGAA
AATAATAATAATAGCGAAATTGATTTTTACATTTATTTATTGATAGATAATTTGTGTATTGTTAAGATTA
ACAGATTTTAAGGGATTAAAGTGGAAAAGGTAAACCGAAGACAACTTGCCATTTACTGATTTACAACAAT
CCAAATTTAAAAACAAATGGTCCCAGTTTTTAGGGTTGTCACTTAAATTTATCGAAATATTTACACTTTA
ATTGGGTAAAACATAATGGACAGAAAAACAAATATTGTGACAAACAAAAAAACATGTTTTCACCAAGAAA
AACAAAAACAAAAAAGATGTAAAGCTTTTCTTACATCTGTACAAAATAAAAGCAGACGAAATTGTACTTT
ATTTTCCTTATTAAATTGTCGGTATGTTTTATATGTTGTGAAA
