>Addgene plasmid #12081 | 5mARF17 pGreenII0129 | addgene partial sequence | sequence record 101878 | atARF17-F 5'-gctgcacatgcaactcaact-3'
GTATCCACAACCCGGAGGAGGGTTCTTGAGTGGAGATGATGGAGAAATCCTTTATCCTCAAAGTGGACTG
TCTAGTGCAGCAGCACCTGATCCAAGTCCTTCTATGTTCTCGTATTCTACATTTCCTGCTGGAATGCAAG
GTGCACGGCAATATGATTTTGGGTCTTTCAATCCAACCGGATTCATTGGAGGAAATCCTCCCCAGCTATT
CACCAATAACTTCTTAAGTCCGCTTCCTGATTTGGGAAAAGTGTCGACTGAGATGATGAACTTTGGCAGT
CCGCCATCAGATAACTTATCGCCTAATAGCAACACCACTAATCTGTCCTCTGGAAATGACCTGGTTGGAA
ACCGAGGCCCCCTTTCAAAGAAAGTTAACTCGATTCAGTTGTTTGGCAAGATCATTACCGTGGAGGAGCA
TTCTGAGAGCGGTCCTGCAGAGTCTGGCTTGTGTGAAGAGGATGGCAGCAAAGAGTCCAGCGACAATGAG
ACACAGTTGTCCTTATCACATGCTCCTCCAAGCGTGCCTAAACATTCCAACAGCAACGCAGGTTCTAGCT
CCCAAGGTATATTCCGATCTCTCTCAAGTACAATAATCAATTGAATCAGTTGCTATAAGCTTTTATTACT
GTTTTGCACAAGGCAATTTCTCTTCCTTTCCCATGAACTATATTATGTAGAGTAGGAAACACAATCATGA
TTTCTGATATGACTTGACTGATGATGATACTTGTGAAAACTATCTATATATCTCTTCAGTAATCAGTCGC
CTTGAGGTAATTGGAATTTGGAACTTGAAC
