[The description below was written by a language model from this plasmid's Addgene catalogue record.]
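Description:
5mARF17 pGreenII0129 is a plant binary vector for Agrobacterium-mediated transformation, built on the pGreenII0129 backbone (about 5 kb). It is maintained at high copy in E. coli under kanamycin selection, and transformed plants are selected with hygromycin. No feature table accompanies the entry, so the origins of replication, T-DNA borders and the regulatory elements driving the plant marker are not individually documented here.

The payload is a roughly 6.6 kb genomic clone of Arabidopsis thaliana AUXIN RESPONSE FACTOR17 (ARF17, AT1G77850), inserted between EcoRI and SpeI sites that both remain intact. The clone carries five silent mutations within the region complementary to miR160. These leave the encoded protein unchanged but raise the number of mismatches between miR160 and the ARF17 mRNA from one in the wild type to six, making the transcript resistant to miR160-directed regulation. The record does not name a promoter. Because the insert is described as a genomic clone, expression may depend on native ARF17 flanking sequence, but this is not explicitly stated.

The construct is used to generate transgenic Arabidopsis expressing a miRNA-resistant form of ARF17, so that the consequences of uncoupling this transcription factor from miR160 control can be observed. According to the associated publication title, this regulation is essential for proper development and modulates the expression of early auxin response genes. Comparison with an equivalent wild-type ARF17 transgene would be the natural control, though no such companion plasmid is listed here.
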