Addgene plasmid #12081: 5mARF17 pGreenII0129
Depositing lab: David Bartel. Depositing organization: Whitehead Institute for Biomedical Research. Publication: MicroRNA-directed regulation of Arabidopsis AUXIN RESPONSE FACTOR17 is essential for proper development and modulates expression of early auxin response genes. Mallory AC, Bartel DP, Bartel B. Plant Cell. 2005 May . 17(5):1360-75. 10.1105/tpc.105.031716 PubMed 15829600.
Backbone
  Vector backbone: pGreenII0129
  Backbone size w/o insert (bp): 5000
  Vector type: Plant Expression ; plant transformation via Agrobacterium
  Selectable markers: Hygromycin
Growth in bacteria
  Bacterial resistance: Kanamycin, 50 μg/mL
  Growth temperature: 37°C
  Growth strain: DH5alpha
  Copy number: High Copy
Gene/Insert
  Gene/Insert name: 5mARF17 (alt names: auxin response transcription factor 17; ARF17)
  Species: A. thaliana (mustard weed)
  Insert size (bp): 6600
  Mutation: miR160-resistant version of ARF17 has five silent mutations within the miR160-complementary domain of an ARF17 genomic clone, thereby increasing the number of mismatches between miR160 and the ARF17 mRNA from one in wild type to six.
  Entrez Gene: ARF17 (a.k.a. AT1G77850, F28K19.6, F28K19_6, auxin response factor 17)
  Cloning method: Restriction Enzyme; 5′ cloning site EcoRI (not destroyed); 3′ cloning site SpeI (not destroyed)
  Sequencing primers: 5′ M13 forward 20; 3′ M13 reverse
Terms and licenses: Academic/Nonprofit Terms; Industry Terms: Not Available to Industry
Depositor comments: See "sequence" for full insert sequence. See article for cloning details.
How to cite: 5mARF17 pGreenII0129 was a gift from David Bartel (Addgene plasmid # 12081 ; http://n2t.net/addgene:12081 ; RRID:Addgene_12081)
